Addgene plasmid #114040: MIS12-FRB-FLAG
Purpose: Kinetochore localised FRB tagged with FLAG
Depositing lab: Geert Kops. Depositing organization: University Medical Centre Utrecht. Publication: Conditional targeting of MAD1 to kinetochores is sufficient to reactivate the spindle assembly checkpoint in metaphase. Kuijt TE, Omerzu M, Saurin AT, Kops GJ. Chromosoma. 2014 Oct;123(5):471-80. doi: 10.1007/s00412-014-0458-9. Epub 2014 Apr 4. PubMed 24695965.
Backbone
  Vector backbone: pcDNA3.0
  Vector type: Mammalian Expression
  Selectable markers: Puromycin
Growth in bacteria
  Bacterial resistance: Ampicillin, 100 μg/mL
  Growth temperature: 37°C
  Growth strain: DH5alpha
  Copy number: High Copy
Gene/Insert
  Gene/Insert name: MIS12
  Species: H. sapiens (human)
  Entrez Gene: MIS12 (a.k.a. 2510025F08Rik, KNTC2AP, MTW1, hMis12)
  Promoter: CMV
  Tag / fusion protein: FRB-FLAG-tagRFP (C terminal on insert)
  Cloning method: Restriction Enzyme; 5′ cloning site Unknown (unknown if destroyed); 3′ cloning site Unknown (unknown if destroyed)
Terms and licenses: Academic/Nonprofit Terms; Industry Terms: Not Available to Industry
Depositor comments: T2098L mutant of FKBP-rapamycin binding domain of human FRAP. Puromycin is expressed via IRES sequence
How to cite: MIS12-FRB-FLAG was a gift from Geert Kops (Addgene plasmid # 114040 ; http://n2t.net/addgene:114040 ; RRID:Addgene_114040)
