[The description below was written by a language model from this plasmid's Addgene catalogue record and the feature table of its GenBank file.]
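Description:
MIS12-FRB-FLAG is a mammalian expression plasmid, listed as built on a pcDNA3.0 backbone, that produces the human kinetochore protein MIS12 fused at its C-terminus to an FRB domain and a FLAG epitope. It is maintained in E. coli through a high-copy ColE1/pUC-type origin and an ampicillin resistance gene (beta-lactamase). In mammalian cells, transcription is driven by the CMV immediate-early enhancer and promoter. A T7 promoter lies just downstream, and the unit ends with the bovine growth hormone polyadenylation signal.

The annotated map places FRB and FLAG directly after an unannotated stretch following the promoter, which presumably holds the MIS12 coding sequence. The FRB is the T2098L mutant of the FKBP-rapamycin binding domain of human FRAP, a variant that binds synthetic rapamycin analogues such as AP21967. After the fusion come a chimeric intron and an EMCV IRES followed by puromycin N-acetyltransferase. The selection marker is therefore translated from the same transcript as the fusion protein, which links puromycin resistance to expression of the transgene. The catalogue tag field lists FRB-FLAG-tagRFP, but the feature table annotates no tagRFP and leaves little room for one between FLAG and the intron, so the presence of a fluorescent protein is not supported by the sequence record.

MIS12 anchors FRB at kinetochores, so the construct serves as the docking half of a chemically induced dimerisation system. An FKBP-tagged partner protein can then be recruited to kinetochores when the dimeriser is added. The associated study used this approach to target MAD1 conditionally to kinetochores and test whether this reactivates the spindle assembly checkpoint in metaphase.
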