LOCUS       Exported 6096 bp ds-DNA circular SYN 12-MAY-2021
DEFINITION  Kinetochore localised FRB tagged with FLAG.
ACCESSION   .
VERSION     .
KEYWORDS    MIS12-FRB-FLAG
SOURCE      synthetic DNA construct
  ORGANISM  synthetic DNA construct
REFERENCE   1 (bases 1 to 6096)
  AUTHORS   Kuijt TE, Omerzu M, Saurin AT, Kops GJ
  TITLE     Conditional targeting of MAD1 to kinetochores is sufficient to
            reactivate the spindle assembly checkpoint in metaphase.
  JOURNAL   Chromosoma. 2014 Oct;123(5):471-80. doi: 10.1007/s00412-014-0458-9.
            Epub 2014 Apr 4.
  PUBMED    24695965
REFERENCE   2 (bases 1 to 6096)
  AUTHORS   .
  TITLE     Direct Submission
  JOURNAL   Exported May 12, 2021 from SnapGene Server 1.1.58
            http://www.snapgene.com
FEATURES             Location/Qualifiers
     source          1..6096
                     /organism="synthetic DNA construct"
                     /mol_type="other DNA"
     enhancer        25..404
                     /label=CMV enhancer
                     /note="human cytomegalovirus immediate early enhancer"
     promoter        405..608
                     /label=CMV promoter
                     /note="human cytomegalovirus (CMV) immediate early
                     promoter"
     primer_bind     559..579
                     /label=CMV-F
                     /note="Human CMV immediate early promoter, forward primer"
     primer_bind     653..672
                     /label=T7
                     /note="T7 promoter, forward primer"
     promoter        653..671
                     /label=T7 promoter
                     /note="promoter for bacteriophage T7 RNA polymerase"
     CDS             1356..1634
                     /codon_start=1
                     /product="T2098L mutant of FKBP-rapamycin binding domain of
                     human FRAP"
                     /label=FRB*
                     /note="binds synthetic ligands such as AP21967"
                     /translation="ILWHEMWHEGLEEASRLYFGERNVKGMFEVLEPLHAMMERGPQTL
                     KETSFNQAYGRDLMEAQEWCRKYMKSGNVKDLLQAWDLYYHVFRRISK"
     CDS             1644..1667
                     /codon_start=1
                     /product="FLAG(R) epitope tag, followed by an enterokinase
                     cleavage site"
                     /label=FLAG
                     /translation="DYKDDDDK"
     intron          1731..1960
                     /label=chimeric intron
                     /note="chimera between introns from adenovirus and
                     immunoglobulin heavy chain genes"
     primer_bind     1943..1962
                     /label=pMT2-F
                     /note="Synthetic intron, forward primer"
     misc_feature    2033..2605
                     /label=IRES
                     /note="internal ribosome entry site (IRES) of the
                     encephalomyocarditis virus (EMCV)"
     primer_bind     complement(2199..2216)
                     /label=IRES reverse
                     /note="IRES internal ribosome entry site, reverse primer.
                     Also called pCDH-rev"
     primer_bind     2426..2445
                     /label=IRES-F
                     /note="IRES internal ribosome entry site, forward primer"
     CDS             2638..3237
                     /codon_start=1
                     /gene="pac from Streptomyces alboniger"
                     /product="puromycin N-acetyltransferase"
                     /label=PuroR
                     /note="confers resistance to puromycin"
                     /translation="MTEYKPTVRLATRDDVPRAVRTLAAAFADYPATRHTVDPDRHIER
                     VTELQELFLTRVGLDIGKVWVADDGAAVAVWTTPESVEAGAVFAEIGPRMAELSGSRLA
                     AQQQMEGLLAPHRPKEPAWFLATVGVSPDHQGKGLGSAVVLPGVEAAERAGVPAFLETS
                     APRNLPFYERLGFTVTADVEVPEGPRTWCMTRKPGA"
     primer_bind     complement(2638..2657)
                     /label=Puro-R
                     /note="Puromycin resistance gene, reverse primer. Also
                     called puro-variant-R"
     primer_bind     3134..3154
                     /label=Puro-F
                     /note="Puromycin resistance gene, forward primer"
     primer_bind     complement(3373..3390)
                     /label=BGH-rev
                     /note="Bovine growth hormone terminator, reverse primer.
                     Also called BGH reverse"
     polyA_signal    3379..3603
                     /label=bGH poly(A) signal
                     /note="bovine growth hormone polyadenylation signal"
     primer_bind     3650..3669
                     /label=EBV-rev
                     /note="SV40 polyA terminator, reverse primer"
     primer_bind     complement(3729..3745)
                     /label=M13 rev
                     /note="common sequencing primer, one of multiple similar
                     variants"
     primer_bind     complement(3729..3745)
                     /label=M13 Reverse
                     /note="In lacZ gene. Also called M13-rev"
     primer_bind     complement(3742..3764)
                     /label=M13/pUC Reverse
                     /note="In lacZ gene"
     protein_bind    3753..3769
                     /label=lac operator
                     /bound_moiety="lac repressor encoded by lacI"
                     /note="The lac repressor binds to the lac operator to
                     inhibit transcription in E. coli. This inhibition can be
                     relieved by adding lactose or
                     isopropyl-beta-D-thiogalactopyranoside (IPTG)."
     promoter        complement(3777..3807)
                     /label=lac promoter
                     /note="promoter for the E. coli lac operon"
     protein_bind    3822..3843
                     /label=CAP binding site
                     /bound_moiety="E. coli catabolite activator protein"
                     /note="CAP binding activates transcription in the presence
                     of cAMP."
     primer_bind     complement(3960..3977)
                     /label=L4440
                     /note="L4440 vector, forward primer"
     rep_origin      complement(4131..4719)
                     /direction=LEFT
                     /label=ori
                     /note="high-copy-number ColE1/pMB1/pBR322/pUC origin of
                     replication"
     primer_bind     complement(4211..4230)
                     /label=pBR322ori-F
                     /note="pBR322 origin, forward primer"
     CDS             complement(4890..5750)
                     /codon_start=1
                     /gene="bla"
                     /product="beta-lactamase"
                     /label=AmpR
                     /note="confers resistance to ampicillin, carbenicillin, and
                     related antibiotics"
                     /translation="MSIQHFRVALIPFFAAFCLPVFAHPETLVKVKDAEDQLGARVGYI
                     ELDLNSGKILESFRPEERFPMMSTFKVLLCGAVLSRIDAGQEQLGRRIHYSQNDLVEYS
                     PVTEKHLTDGMTVRELCSAAITMSDNTAANLLLTTIGGPKELTAFLHNMGDHVTRLDRW
                     EPELNEAIPNDERDTTMPVAMATTLRKLLTGELLTLASRQQLIDWMEADKVAGPLLRSA
                     LPAGWFIADKSGAGERGSRGIIAALGPDGKPSRIVVIYTTGSQATMDERNRQIAEIGAS
                     LIKHW"
     primer_bind     5513..5532
                     /label=Amp-R
                     /note="Ampicillin resistance gene, reverse primer"
     promoter        complement(5751..5855)
                     /gene="bla"
                     /label=AmpR promoter
     primer_bind     complement(5930..5949)
                     /label=pRS-marker
                     /note="pRS vectors, use to sequence yeast selectable
                     marker"
ORIGIN
        1 atgtacgggc cagatatacg cgttgacatt gattattgac tagttattaa tagtaatcaa
       61 ttacggggtc attagttcat agcccatata tggagttccg cgttacataa cttacggtaa
      121 atggcccgcc tggctgaccg cccaacgacc cccgcccatt gacgtcaata atgacgtatg
      181 ttcccatagt aacgccaata gggactttcc attgacgtca atgggtggag tatttacggt
      241 aaactgccca cttggcagta catcaagtgt atcatatgcc aagtacgccc cctattgacg
      301 tcaatgacgg taaatggccc gcctggcatt atgcccagta catgacctta tgggactttc
      361 ctacttggca gtacatctac gtattagtca tcgctattac catggtgatg cggttttggc
      421 agtacatcaa tgggcgtgga tagcggtttg actcacgggg atttccaagt ctccacccca
      481 ttgacgtcaa tgggagtttg ttttggcacc aaaatcaacg ggactttcca aaatgtcgta
      541 acaactccgc cccattgacg caaatgggcg gtaggcgtgt acggtgggag gtctatataa
      601 gcagagctct ctggctaact agagaaccca ctgcttactg gcttatcgaa attaatacga
      661 ctcactatag ggagacccaa gcttggcgcg ccaccatgtc tgtggatcca atgacctacg
      721 aggcccagtt ctttggcttc acgccacaaa cgtgcatgct tcggatctac attgcatttc
      781 aagactacct atttgaagtg atgcaggccg ttgaacaggt tattctgaag aagctggatg
      841 gcatcccaga ctgtgacatt agcccagtgc agattcgcaa atgcacagag aagtttcttt
      901 gcttcatgaa aggacatttt gataaccttt ttagcaaaat ggagcaactg tttttgcagc
      961 tgattttacg tattccctca aacatcttgc ttcctgaaga taaatgtaag gagacacctt
     1021 atagtgagga agattttcag catctccaga aagaaattga acagttacag gagaagtaca
     1081 agactgaatt atgtactaag caggcccttc ttgcagaatt agaagagcaa aaaattgttc
     1141 aggccaaact caaacagacg ttgactttct ttgatgagct tcataatgtt ggcagagatc
     1201 atgggactag tgattttagg gagagtttag tatccctggt tcagaactcc agaaaactac
     1261 agaacattag agacaatgtg gaaaaggaat cgaaacgact gaaaatatcg ctagcaagat
     1321 ctcgagctca agcttcgaat tcaatggctt ctagaatcct ctggcatgag atgtggcatg
     1381 aaggcctgga agaggcatct cgtttgtact ttggggaaag gaacgtgaaa ggcatgtttg
     1441 aggtgctgga gcccttgcat gctatgatgg aacggggccc ccagactctg aaggaaacat
     1501 cctttaatca ggcctatggt cgagatttaa tggaggccca agagtggtgc aggaagtaca
     1561 tgaaatcagg gaatgtcaag gacctcctcc aagcctggga cctctattat catgtgttcc
     1621 gacgaatctc aaagactagt atcgattaca aggatgacga tgacaagggc atagataact
     1681 gatccagtgt gctggaatta attcgctgtc tgcgagggcc agctgttggg gtgagtactc
     1741 cctctcaaaa gcgggcatga cttctgcgct aagattgtca gtttccaaaa acgaggagga
     1801 tttgatattc acctggcccg cggtgatgcc tttgagggtg gccgcgtcca tctggtcaga
     1861 aaagacaatc tttttgttgt caagcttgag gtgtggcagg cttgagatct ggccatacac
     1921 ttgagtgaca atgacatcca ctttgccttt ctctccacag gtgtccactc ccaggtccaa
     1981 ctgcaggtcg agcatgcatc tagggcggcc aattccgccc ctctcccccc cccccctctc
     2041 cctccccccc cctaacgtta ctggccgaag ccgcttggaa taaggccggt gtgcgtttgt
     2101 ctatatgtta ttttccacca tattgccgtc ttttggcaat gtgagggccc ggaaacctgg
     2161 ccctgtcttc ttgacgagca ttcctagggg tctttcccct ctcgccaaag gaatgcaagg
     2221 tctgttgaat gtcgtgaagg aagcagttcc tctggaagct tcttgaagac aaacaacgtc
     2281 tgtagcgacc ctttgcaggc agcggaaccc cccacctggc gacaggtgcc tctgcggcca
     2341 aaagccacgt gtataagata cacctgcaaa ggcggcacaa ccccagtgcc acgttgtgag
     2401 ttggatagtt gtggaaagag tcaaatggct ctcctcaagc gtattcaaca aggggctgaa
     2461 ggatgcccag aaggtacccc attgtatggg atctgatctg gggcctcggt gcacatgctt
     2521 tacatgtgtt tagtcgaggt taaaaaaacg tctaggcccc ccgaaccacg gggacgtggt
     2581 tttcctttga aaaacacgat gataagcttg ccacaaccca caaggagacg accttccatg
     2641 accgagtaca agcccacggt gcgcctcgcc acccgcgacg acgtcccccg ggccgtacgc
     2701 accctcgccg ccgcgttcgc cgactacccc gccacgcgcc acaccgtcga cccggaccgc
     2761 cacatcgagc gggtcaccga gctgcaagaa ctcttcctca cgcgcgtcgg gctcgacatc
     2821 ggcaaggtgt gggtcgcgga cgacggcgcc gcggtggcgg tctggaccac gccggagagc
     2881 gtcgaagcgg gggcggtgtt cgccgagatc ggcccgcgca tggccgagtt gagcggttcc
     2941 cggctggccg cgcagcaaca gatggaaggc ctcctggcgc cgcaccggcc caaggagccc
     3001 gcgtggttcc tggccaccgt cggcgtctcg cccgaccacc agggcaaggg tctgggcagc
     3061 gccgtcgtgc tccccggagt ggaggcggcc gagcgcgccg gggtgcccgc cttcctggag
     3121 acctccgcgc cccgcaacct ccccttctac gagcggctcg gcttcaccgt caccgccgac
     3181 gtcgaggtgc ccgaaggacc gcgcacctgg tgcatgaccc gcaagcccgg tgcctgacgc
     3241 ccgccccacg acccgcagcg cccgaccgaa aggagcgcac gaccccatgg ctccgaccga
     3301 agccacccgg ggcggccccg ccgaccccgc acccgccccc gaggcccacc gactctagag
     3361 ctcgctgatc agcctcgact gtgccttcta gttgccagcc atctgttgtt tgcccctccc
     3421 ccgtgccttc cttgaccctg gaaggtgcca ctcccactgt cctttcctaa taaaatgagg
     3481 aaattgcatc gcattgtctg agtaggtgtc attctattct ggggggtggg gtggggcagg
     3541 acagcaaggg ggaggattgg gaagacaata gcaggcatgc tggggatgcg gtgggctcta
     3601 tggcttctga ggcggaaaga accagctggg gctcgagtgc attctagttg tggtttgtcc
     3661 aaactcatca atgtatctta tcatgtctgt ataccgtcga cctctagcta gagcttggcg
     3721 taatcatggt catagctgtt tcctgtgtga aattgttatc cgctcacaat tccacacaac
     3781 atacgagccg gaagcataaa gtgtaaagcc tggggtgcct aatgagtgag ctaactcaca
     3841 ttaattgcgt tgcgctcact gcccgctttc cagtcgggaa acctgtcgtg ccagctgcat
     3901 taatgaatcg gccaacgcgc ggggagaggc ggtttgcgta ttgggcgctc ttccgcttcc
     3961 tcgctcactg actcgctgcg ctcggtcgtt cggctgcggc gagcggtatc agctcactca
     4021 aaggcggtaa tacggttatc cacagaatca ggggataacg caggaaagaa catgtgagca
     4081 aaaggccagc aaaaggccag gaaccgtaaa aaggccgcgt tgctggcgtt tttccatagg
     4141 ctccgccccc ctgacgagca tcacaaaaat cgacgctcaa gtcagaggtg gcgaaacccg
     4201 acaggactat aaagatacca ggcgtttccc cctggaagct ccctcgtgcg ctctcctgtt
     4261 ccgaccctgc cgcttaccgg atacctgtcc gcctttctcc cttcgggaag cgtggcgctt
     4321 tctcatagct cacgctgtag gtatctcagt tcggtgtagg tcgttcgctc caagctgggc
     4381 tgtgtgcacg aaccccccgt tcagcccgac cgctgcgcct tatccggtaa ctatcgtctt
     4441 gagtccaacc cggtaagaca cgacttatcg ccactggcag cagccactgg taacaggatt
     4501 agcagagcga ggtatgtagg cggtgctaca gagttcttga agtggtggcc taactacggc
     4561 tacactagaa gaacagtatt tggtatctgc gctctgctga agccagttac cttcggaaaa
     4621 agagttggta gctcttgatc cggcaaacaa accaccgctg gtagcggtgg tttttttgtt
     4681 tgcaagcagc agattacgcg cagaaaaaaa ggatctcaag aagatccttt gatcttttct
     4741 acggggtctg acgctcagtg gaacgaaaac tcacgttaag ggattttggt catgagatta
     4801 tcaaaaagga tcttcaccta gatcctttta aattaaaaat gaagttttaa atcaatctaa
     4861 agtatatatg agtaaacttg gtctgacagt taccaatgct taatcagtga ggcacctatc
     4921 tcagcgatct gtctatttcg ttcatccata gttgcctgac tccccgtcgt gtagataact
     4981 acgatacggg agggcttacc atctggcccc agtgctgcaa tgataccgcg agacccacgc
     5041 tcaccggctc cagatttatc agcaataaac cagccagccg gaagggccga gcgcagaagt
     5101 ggtcctgcaa ctttatccgc ctccatccag tctattaatt gttgccggga agctagagta
     5161 agtagttcgc cagttaatag tttgcgcaac gttgttgcca ttgctacagg catcgtggtg
     5221 tcacgctcgt cgtttggtat ggcttcattc agctccggtt cccaacgatc aaggcgagtt
     5281 acatgatccc ccatgttgtg caaaaaagcg gttagctcct tcggtcctcc gatcgttgtc
     5341 agaagtaagt tggccgcagt gttatcactc atggttatgg cagcactgca taattctctt
     5401 actgtcatgc catccgtaag atgcttttct gtgactggtg agtactcaac caagtcattc
     5461 tgagaatagt gtatgcggcg accgagttgc tcttgcccgg cgtcaatacg ggataatacc
     5521 gcgccacata gcagaacttt aaaagtgctc atcattggaa aacgttcttc ggggcgaaaa
     5581 ctctcaagga tcttaccgct gttgagatcc agttcgatgt aacccactcg tgcacccaac
     5641 tgatcttcag catcttttac tttcaccagc gtttctgggt gagcaaaaac aggaaggcaa
     5701 aatgccgcaa aaaagggaat aagggcgaca cggaaatgtt gaatactcat actcttcctt
     5761 tttcaatatt attgaagcat ttatcagggt tattgtctca tgagcggata catatttgaa
     5821 tgtatttaga aaaataaaca aataggggtt ccgcgcacat ttccccgaaa agtgccacct
     5881 gacgtcgacg gatcgggaga tctcccgatc ccctatggtg cactctcagt acaatctgct
     5941 ctgatgccgc atagttaagc cagtatctgc tccctgcttg tgtgttggag gtcgctgagt
     6001 agtgcgcgag caaaatttaa gctacaacaa ggcaaggctt gaccgacaat tgcatgaaga
     6061 atctgcttag ggttaggcgt tttgcgctgc ttcgcg
//
